Addgene plasmid #186964: REEP5-mEmerald
Purpose: Express REEP5/DP1 with C-terminus mEmerald
Depositing lab: Ke Xu. Depositing organization: University of California, Berkeley. Publication: The endoplasmic reticulum adopts two distinct tubule forms. Wang B, Zhao Z, Xiong M, Yan R, Xu K. Proc Natl Acad Sci U S A. 2022 May 3;119(18):e2117559119. doi: 10.1073/pnas.2117559119. Epub 2022 Apr 26. PubMed 35471903.
Backbone
  Vector backbone: pcDNA3.1
  Backbone size w/o insert (bp): 5345
  Total vector size (bp): 6632
  Vector type: Mammalian Expression
  Selectable markers: Neomycin (select with G418)
Growth in bacteria
  Bacterial resistance: Ampicillin, 100 μg/mL
  Growth temperature: 37°C
  Growth strain: DH5alpha
  Copy number: High Copy
Gene/Insert
  Gene/Insert name: Reep5 (alt name: Dp1; R74856; DP1/TB2; TB2/DP1; AI324241; AU022809; AW495741)
  Species: M. musculus (mouse)
  Insert size (bp): 567
  Entrez Gene: Reep5 (a.k.a. AI324241, AU022809, AW495741, DP1/TB2, Dp1, R74856, TB2/DP1)
  Promoter: CMV Promoter
  Tag / fusion protein: mEmerald (C terminal on insert)
  Cloning method: Gibson Cloning
  Sequencing primers: 5′ cgcaaatgggcggtaggcgtg; 3′ tagaaggcacagtcgagg
Resource information
  A portion of this plasmid was derived from a plasmid made by: HA-REEP5(mouse) was gift from Prof. Tom Rapoport
Terms and licenses: Academic/Nonprofit Terms; Industry Terms: Not Available to Industry
How to cite: REEP5-mEmerald was a gift from Ke Xu (Addgene plasmid # 186964 ; http://n2t.net/addgene:186964 ; RRID:Addgene_186964)
