[The description below was written by a language model from this plasmid's Addgene catalogue record and pLannotate feature annotations shown in this document.]
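Description:
REEP5-mEmerald is a mammalian expression plasmid built on the pcDNA3.1 backbone that produces mouse REEP5 (also known as DP1 or TB2) fused at its C terminus to the bright monomeric green fluorescent protein mEmerald. The 567 bp Reep5 coding sequence sits directly upstream of, and contiguous with, the mEmerald coding sequence, so the two are translated as a single fusion. Transcription is driven by the human cytomegalovirus immediate-early enhancer and promoter and terminated by the bovine growth hormone polyadenylation signal. A T7 promoter lies between the CMV promoter and the insert, as is standard for this backbone. The automated annotation matched the insert to the rat REEP5 protein entry, whereas the catalogue lists the species as mouse and notes that the sequence derives from an HA-tagged mouse REEP5 plasmid. This most likely reflects close homology rather than a different gene. The insert was assembled by Gibson cloning.

In bacteria the plasmid is maintained at high copy through a ColE1/pUC-type origin and selected with ampicillin via the β-lactamase gene; an f1 origin is also present. For mammalian cells, an SV40 early promoter drives the neomycin phosphotransferase gene followed by an SV40 poly(A) signal, allowing G418 selection of stable transfectants. Small fragments annotated as HIV-1 LTR, ble, lacI and bom appear to be partial matches or backbone remnants, not functional elements. The sequenced record is 6,685 nt, slightly longer than the 6,632 bp catalogue size. The associated publication concerns endoplasmic reticulum tubule forms, consistent with use of this fusion for fluorescence imaging of REEP5 in transfected cells.
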