Features (pLannotate 1.2.2; 21 found; start..end, strand, type, name):
     28..80      -  misc_feature   bom (fragment): basis of mobility region from pBR322
    235..614     +  enhancer       CMV enhancer: human cytomegalovirus immediate early enhancer
    615..818     +  promoter       CMV promoter: human cytomegalovirus (CMV) immediate early promoter
    814..847     +  LTR            5' LTR (truncated) (fragment): truncated 5' long terminal repeat (LTR) from HIV-1
    863..881     +  promoter       T7 promoter: promoter for bacteriophage T7 RNA polymerase
    958..1524    +  CDS            Reep5: REEP5_RAT - Also known as Dp1. Experimental evidence at protein level: Swiss-Prot protein existence level 1. May promote functional cell surface expression of olfactory receptors. From Rattus norvegicus (Rat).
   1525..2244    +  CDS            mEmerald: brightly fluorescent monomeric variant of GFP mammalian codon-optimized
   2282..2506    +  polyA_signal   bGH poly(A) signal: bovine growth hormone polyadenylation signal
   2510..2531    +  promoter       SV40 promoter (fragment): SV40 enhancer and early promoter
   2552..2980    +  rep_origin     f1 ori (sequence partly withheld): f1 bacteriophage origin of replication; arrow indicates direction of (+) strand synthesis
   2994..3323    +  promoter       SV40 promoter: SV40 enhancer and early promoter
   3390..4181    +  CDS            neo: KKA2_KLEPN - Also known as kan, nptII. Experimental evidence at protein level: Swiss-Prot protein existence level 1. Resistance to kanamycin, neomycin, paromomycin, ribostamycin, butirosin and gentamicin B. From Klebsiella pneumoniae.
   4205..4363    +  CDS            ble (fragment): BLE_KLEPN - Experimental evidence at protein level: Swiss-Prot protein existence level 1. Binding protein with a strong affinity to the bleomycin family of antibiotics. Binds to CL990; an antimitotic-antibiotic compound. From Klebsiella pneumoniae.
   4358..4479    +  polyA_signal   SV40 poly(A) signal: SV40 polyadenylation signal
   4552..4568    -  protein_bind   lac operator: The lac repressor binds to the lac operator to inhibit transcription in E. coli. This inhibition can be relieved by adding lactose or isopropyl-β-D-thiogalactopyranoside (IPTG). lac repressor encoded by lacI
   4576..4606    -  promoter       lac promoter: promoter for the E. coli lac operon
   4621..4642    -  protein_bind   CAP binding site: CAP binding activates transcription in the presence of cAMP. E. coli catabolite activator protein
   4655..4747    -  CDS            lacI (fragment): lac repressor; lacI; The lac repressor binds to the lac operator to inhibit transcription in E. coli. This inhibition can be relieved by adding lactose or isopropyl-β-D-thiogalactopyranoside (IPTG).
   4930..5518    -  rep_origin     ori: high-copy-number ColE1/pMB1/pBR322/pUC origin of replication
   5689..6549    -  CDS            AmpR: β-lactamase; bla; confers resistance to ampicillin, carbenicillin, and related antibiotics
   6550..6654    -  promoter       AmpR promoter: bla
>Addgene plasmid #186964 | REEP5-mEmerald | addgene full sequence | sequence record 373022 | Addgene NGS Result
GACGGATCGGGAGATCTCCCGATCCCCTATGGTGCACTCTCAGTACAATCTGCTCTGATGCCGCATAGTT
AAGCCAGTATCTGCTCCCTGCTTGTGTGTTGGAGGTCGCTGAGTAGTGCGCGAGCAAAATTTAAGCTACA
ACAAGGCAAGGCTTGACCGACAATTGCATGAAGAATCTGCTTAGGGTTAGGCGTTTTGCGCTGCTTCGCG
ATGTACGGGCCAGATATACGCGTTGACATTGATTATTGACTAGTTATTAATAGTAATCAATTACGGGGTC
ATTAGTTCATAGCCCATATATGGAGTTCCGCGTTACATAACTTACGGTAAATGGCCCGCCTGGCTGACCG
CCCAACGACCCCCGCCCATTGACGTCAATAATGACGTATGTTCCCATAGTAACGCCAATAGGGACTTTCC
ATTGACGTCAATGGGTGGAGTATTTACGGTAAACTGCCCACTTGGCAGTACATCAAGTGTATCATATGCC
AAGTACGCCCCCTATTGACGTCAATGACGGTAAATGGCCCGCCTGGCATTATGCCCAGTACATGACCTTA
TGGGACTTTCCTACTTGGCAGTACATCTACGTATTAGTCATCGCTATTACCATGGTGATGCGGTTTTGGC
AGTACATCAATGGGCGTGGATAGCGGTTTGACTCACGGGGATTTCCAAGTCTCCACCCCATTGACGTCAA
TGGGAGTTTGTTTTGGCACCAAAATCAACGGGACTTTCCAAAATGTCGTAACAACTCCGCCCCATTGACG
CAAATGGGCGGTAGGCGTGTACGGTGGGAGGTCTATATAAGCAGAGCTCTCTGGCTAACTAGAGAACCCA
CTGCTTACTGGCTTATCGAAATTAATACGACTCACTATAGGGAGACCCAAGCTGGCTAGCGTTTAAACTT
AAGCTTGGTACCGAGCTCGGATCCACTAGTCCAGTGTGGTGGAATTCATGTCCGCAGCCATGAGGGAGAG
GTTCGACCGGTTCCTGCACGAGAAGAACTGCATGACTGATCTCCTCGCCAAGCTCGAGGCCAAGACCGGA
GTGAACCGGAGCTTCATCGCGCTCGGTGTCATCGGACTGGTGGCTTTGTATCTGGTGTTCGGTTATGGAG
CCTCTCTCCTCTGCAACCTGATAGGTTTCGGATACCCAGCCTACATCTCAATGAAAGCCATCGAGAGTCC
CAACAAAGATGATGACACCCAGTGGCTGACGTACTGGGTGGTATATGGTGTGTTCAGCATTGCCGAATTC
TTCTCCGATCTCTTCCTGTCCTGGTTCCCCTTCTACTACATGCTGAAGTGTGGCTTCCTGCTGTGGTGCA
TGGCCCCCAGCCCGGCTAATGGGGCTGAGATGCTCTACAGGCGAATCATCCGTCCTATCTTCCTCAAGCA
CGAGTCCCAGGTAGACAGTGTGGTGAAGGACGTGAAGGACAAAGCCAAAGAGACTGCAGATGCCATCAGC
AAAGAAGTCAAGAAAGCTACAGTGAACTTGCTGGGCGATGAGAAGAAGAGCACCATGGTGAGCAAGGGCG
AGGAGCTGTTCACCGGGGTGGTGCCCATCCTGGTCGAGCTGGACGGCGACGTAAACGGCCACAAGTTCAG
CGTGTCCGGCGAGGGCGAGGGCGATGCCACCTACGGCAAGCTGACCCTGAAGTTCATCTGCACCACCGGC
AAGCTGCCCGTGCCCTGGCCCACCCTCGTGACCACCTTGACCTACGGCGTGCAGTGCTTCGCCCGCTACC
CCGACCACATGAAGCAGCACGACTTCTTCAAGTCCGCCATGCCCGAAGGCTACGTCCAGGAGCGCACCAT
CTTCTTCAAGGACGACGGCAACTACAAGACCCGCGCCGAGGTGAAGTTCGAGGGCGACACCCTGGTGAAC
CGCATCGAGCTGAAGGGCATCGACTTCAAGGAGGACGGCAACATCCTGGGGCACAAGCTGGAGTACAACT
ACAACAGCCACAAGGTCTATATCACCGCCGACAAGCAGAAGAACGGCATCAAGGTGAACTTCAAGACCCG
CCACAACATCGAGGACGGCAGCGTGCAGCTCGCCGACCACTACCAGCAGAACACCCCCATCGGCGACGGC
CCCGTGCTGCTGCCCGACAACCACTACCTGAGCACCCAGTCCAAGCTGAGCAAAGACCCCAACGAGAAGC
GCGATCACATGGTCCTGCTGGAGTTCGTGACCGCCGCCGGGATCACTCTCGGCATGGACGAGCTGTACAA
GTAATCTAGAGGGCCCGTTTAAACCCGCTGATCAGCCTCGACTGTGCCTTCTAGTTGCCAGCCATCTGTT
GTTTGCCCCTCCCCCGTGCCTTCCTTGACCCTGGAAGGTGCCACTCCCACTGTCCTTTCCTAATAAAATG
AGGAAATTGCATCGCATTGTCTGAGTAGGTGTCATTCTATTCTGGGGGGTGGGGTGGGGCAGGACAGCAA
GGGGGAGGATTGGGAAGACAATAGCAGGCATGCTGGGGATGCGGTGGGCTCTATGGCTTCTGAGGCGGAA
AGAACCAGCTGGGGCTCTAGGGGGTATCCCC
[124 nt withheld, positions 2552-2675]
C
[91 nt withheld, positions 2677-2767]
A
[49 nt withheld, positions 2769-2817]
CCTTTGACGTTGGAGTCCACGTTCTTT
[37 nt withheld, positions 2845-2881]
ACCCTATCTCGGTCTATTCTTTTGATTTATAAGGGATTTTGCCGATTTCGGCCTATTGGTTAAAAAATGA
GCTGATTTAACAAAAATTTAACGCGAATTAATTCTGTGGAATGTGTGTCAGTTAGGGTGTGGAAAGTCCC
CAGGCTCCCCAGCAGGCAGAAGTATGCAAAGCATGCATCTCAATTAGTCAGCAACCAGGTGTGGAAAGTC
CCCAGGCTCCCCAGCAGGCAGAAGTATGCAAAGCATGCATCTCAATTAGTCAGCAACCATAGTCCCGCCC
CTAACTCCGCCCATCCCGCCCCTAACTCCGCCCAGTTCCGCCCATTCTCCGCCCCATGGCTGACTAATTT
TTTTTATTTATGCAGAGGCCGAGGCCGCCTCTGCCTCTGAGCTATTCCAGAAGTAGTGAGGAGGCTTTTT
TGGAGGCCTAGGCTTTTGCAAAAAGCTCCCGGGAGCTTGTATATCCATTTTCGGATCTGATCAAGAGACA
GGATGAGGATCGTTTCGCATGATTGAACAAGATGGATTGCACGCAGGTTCTCCGGCCGCTTGGGTGGAGA
GGCTATTCGGCTATGACTGGGCACAACAGACAATCGGCTGCTCTGATGCCGCCGTGTTCCGGCTGTCAGC
GCAGGGGCGCCCGGTTCTTTTTGTCAAGACCGACCTGTCCGGTGCCCTGAATGAACTGCAGGACGAGGCA
GCGCGGCTATCGTGGCTGGCCACGACGGGCGTTCCTTGCGCAGCTGTGCTCGACGTTGTCACTGAAGCGG
GAAGGGACTGGCTGCTATTGGGCGAAGTGCCGGGGCAGGATCTCCTGTCATCTCACCTTGCTCCTGCCGA
GAAAGTATCCATCATGGCTGATGCAATGCGGCGGCTGCATACGCTTGATCCGGCTACCTGCCCATTCGAC
CACCAAGCGAAACATCGCATCGAGCGAGCACGTACTCGGATGGAAGCCGGTCTTGTCGATCAGGATGATC
TGGACGAAGAGCATCAGGGGCTCGCGCCAGCCGAACTGTTCGCCAGGCTCAAGGCGCGCATGCCCGACGG
CGAGGATCTCGTCGTGACCCATGGCGATGCCTGCTTGCCGAATATCATGGTGGAAAATGGCCGCTTTTCT
GGATTCATCGACTGTGGCCGGCTGGGTGTGGCGGACCGCTATCAGGACATAGCGTTGGCTACCCGTGATA
TTGCTGAAGAGCTTGGCGGCGAATGGGCTGACCGCTTCCTCGTGCTTTACGGTATCGCCGCTCCCGATTC
GCAGCGCATCGCCTTCTATCGCCTTCTTGACGAGTTCTTCTGAGCGGGACTCTGGGGTTCGAAATGACCG
ACCAAGCGACGCCCAACCTGCCATCACGAGATTTCGATTCCACCGCCGCCTTCTATGAAAGGTTGGGCTT
CGGAATCGTTTTCCGGGACGCCGGCTGGATGATCCTCCAGCGCGGGGATCTCATGCTGGAGTTCTTCGCC
CACCCCAACTTGTTTATTGCAGCTTATAATGGTTACAAATAAAGCAATAGCATCACAAATTTCACAAATA
AAGCATTTTTTTCACTGCATTCTAGTTGTGGTTTGTCCAAACTCATCAATGTATCTTATCATGTCTGTAT
ACCGTCGACCTCTAGCTAGAGCTTGGCGTAATCATGGTCATAGCTGTTTCCTGTGTGAAATTGTTATCCG
CTCACAATTCCACACAACATACGAGCCGGAAGCATAAAGTGTAAAGCCTGGGGTGCCTAATGAGTGAGCT
AACTCACATTAATTGCGTTGCGCTCACTGCCCGCTTTCCAGTCGGGAAACCTGTCGTGCCAGCTGCATTA
ATGAATCGGCCAACGCGCGGGGAGAGGCGGTTTGCGTATTGGGCGCTCTTCCGCTTCCTCGCTCACTGAC
TCGCTGCGCTCGGTCGTTCGGCTGCGGCGAGCGGTATCAGCTCACTCAAAGGCGGTAATACGGTTATCCA
CAGAATCAGGGGATAACGCAGGAAAGAACATGTGAGCAAAAGGCCAGCAAAAGGCCAGGAACCGTAAAAA
GGCCGCGTTGCTGGCGTTTTTCCATAGGCTCCGCCCCCCTGACGAGCATCACAAAAATCGACGCTCAAGT
CAGAGGTGGCGAAACCCGACAGGACTATAAAGATACCAGGCGTTTCCCCCTGGAAGCTCCCTCGTGCGCT
CTCCTGTTCCGACCCTGCCGCTTACCGGATACCTGTCCGCCTTTCTCCCTTCGGGAAGCGTGGCGCTTTC
TCATAGCTCACGCTGTAGGTATCTCAGTTCGGTGTAGGTCGTTCGCTCCAAGCTGGGCTGTGTGCACGAA
CCCCCCGTTCAGCCCGACCGCTGCGCCTTATCCGGTAACTATCGTCTTGAGTCCAACCCGGTAAGACACG
ACTTATCGCCACTGGCAGCAGCCACTGGTAACAGGATTAGCAGAGCGAGGTATGTAGGCGGTGCTACAGA
GTTCTTGAAGTGGTGGCCTAACTACGGCTACACTAGAAGAACAGTATTTGGTATCTGCGCTCTGCTGAAG
CCAGTTACCTTCGGAAAAAGAGTTGGTAGCTCTTGATCCGGCAAACAAACCACCGCTGGTAGCGGTGGTT
TTTTTGTTTGCAAGCAGCAGATTACGCGCAGAAAAAAAGGATCTCAAGAAGATCCTTTGATCTTTTCTAC
GGGGTCTGACGCTCAGTGGAACGAAAACTCACGTTAAGGGATTTTGGTCATGAGATTATCAAAAAGGATC
TTCACCTAGATCCTTTTAAATTAAAAATGAAGTTTTAAATCAATCTAAAGTATATATGAGTAAACTTGGT
CTGACAGTTACCAATGCTTAATCAGTGAGGCACCTATCTCAGCGATCTGTCTATTTCGTTCATCCATAGT
TGCCTGACTCCCCGTCGTGTAGATAACTACGATACGGGAGGGCTTACCATCTGGCCCCAGTGCTGCAATG
ATACCGCGAGACCCACGCTCACCGGCTCCAGATTTATCAGCAATAAACCAGCCAGCCGGAAGGGCCGAGC
GCAGAAGTGGTCCTGCAACTTTATCCGCCTCCATCCAGTCTATTAATTGTTGCCGGGAAGCTAGAGTAAG
TAGTTCGCCAGTTAATAGTTTGCGCAACGTTGTTGCCATTGCTACAGGCATCGTGGTGTCACGCTCGTCG
TTTGGTATGGCTTCATTCAGCTCCGGTTCCCAACGATCAAGGCGAGTTACATGATCCCCCATGTTGTGCA
AAAAAGCGGTTAGCTCCTTCGGTCCTCCGATCGTTGTCAGAAGTAAGTTGGCCGCAGTGTTATCACTCAT
GGTTATGGCAGCACTGCATAATTCTCTTACTGTCATGCCATCCGTAAGATGCTTTTCTGTGACTGGTGAG
TACTCAACCAAGTCATTCTGAGAATAGTGTATGCGGCGACCGAGTTGCTCTTGCCCGGCGTCAATACGGG
ATAATACCGCGCCACATAGCAGAACTTTAAAAGTGCTCATCATTGGAAAACGTTCTTCGGGGCGAAAACT
CTCAAGGATCTTACCGCTGTTGAGATCCAGTTCGATGTAACCCACTCGTGCACCCAACTGATCTTCAGCA
TCTTTTACTTTCACCAGCGTTTCTGGGTGAGCAAAAACAGGAAGGCAAAATGCCGCAAAAAAGGGAATAA
GGGCGACACGGAAATGTTGAATACTCATACTCTTCCTTTTTCAATATTATTGAAGCATTTATCAGGGTTA
TTGTCTCATGAGCGGATACATATTTGAATGTATTTAGAAAAATAAACAAATAGGGGTTCCGCGCACATTT
CCCCGAAAAGTGCCACCTGACGTC
